Addgene plasmid #183385: pET28_mouse-Caspase-1_enzymatic-domain
Purpose: Overexpression of catalytic domain of inflammatory caspase in bacteria
Depositing lab: Jonathan Kagan. Depositing organization: Boston Children's Hospital. Publication: Evolution-inspired redesign of the LPS receptor caspase-4 into an interleukin-1beta converting enzyme. Devant P, Cao A, Kagan JC. Sci Immunol. 2021 Aug 10;6(62). doi: 10.1126/sciimmunol.abh3567. PubMed 34734155.
Backbone
  Vector backbone: pET28a
  Backbone size w/o insert (bp): 5400
  Vector type: Bacterial Expression
Growth in bacteria
  Bacterial resistance: Kanamycin, 50 μg/mL
  Growth temperature: 37°C
  Growth strain: DH5alpha
  Copy number: High Copy
Gene/Insert
  Gene/Insert name: Caspase-1 (AA130-404)
  Species: M. musculus (mouse)
  Insert size (bp): 1000
  Entrez Gene: Casp1 (a.k.a. ICE, Il1bc)
  Promoter: T7
  Tag / fusion protein: His-TEV (N terminal on insert)
  Cloning method: Restriction Enzyme; 5′ cloning site BamHI (not destroyed); 3′ cloning site EcoRI (not destroyed)
  Sequencing primers: 5′ T7-fwd; 3′ T7-term
Terms and licenses: Academic/Nonprofit Terms; Industry Terms: Not Available to Industry
How to cite: pET28_mouse-Caspase-1_enzymatic-domain was a gift from Jonathan Kagan (Addgene plasmid # 183385 ; http://n2t.net/addgene:183385 ; RRID:Addgene_183385)
