[The description below was written by a language model from this plasmid's Addgene catalogue record and pLannotate feature annotations shown in this document.]
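Description:
pET28_mouse-Caspase-1_enzymatic-domain is a bacterial expression plasmid built on the pET28a backbone for overproducing the catalytic domain of mouse caspase-1 (Casp1, also known as ICE or Il1bc) in E. coli. It replicates from a ColE1/pBR322-type origin with the adjacent bom and rop elements. The catalogue lists it as high copy, although Rop normally restrains copy number. Selection is with kanamycin through an aph(3')-Ia (KanR) gene. An f1 origin is also present, along with short annotated fragments of tetracycline-resistance sequence that are backbone remnants rather than functional markers.

The insert encodes residues 130–404 of caspase-1, that is, the enzymatic portion of the protease, and was cloned between BamHI and EcoRI sites that remain intact. Expression is driven by the T7 promoter followed by a lac operator and the T7 gene 10 ribosome binding site, and it ends at the T7 terminator. The plasmid-borne lacI gene supplies repressor, so transcription is held off until IPTG is added in a host that provides T7 RNA polymerase. The record describes an N-terminal His-TEV tag, allowing metal-affinity purification and tag removal by TEV protease. The feature table shows a short His/TEV-type tag fragment and the vector's thrombin site upstream of the Casp1 coding region. A His-tag fragment is also annotated downstream of the insert, as is typical of pET28a, but the record does not indicate whether it is translated as part of the protein.

The stated purpose is overexpression of an inflammatory caspase catalytic domain in bacteria. The purified recombinant enzyme would suit biochemical studies of substrate cleavage, such as processing of interleukin-1β.
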