Features (pLannotate 1.2.2; 21 found; start..end, strand, type, name):
    167..547     +  CDS            YPB1_ECOLX: Protein predicted: Swiss-Prot protein existence level 4. From Escherichia coli.
    619..910     -  CDS            TcR (fragment): tetracycline efflux protein; tet; confers resistance to tetracycline
    925..946     -  protein_bind   CAP binding site: CAP binding activates transcription in the presence of cAMP. E. coli catabolite activator protein
    959..2041    -  CDS            lacI: lac repressor; lacI; The lac repressor binds to the lac operator to inhibit transcription in E. coli. This inhibition can be relieved by adding lactose or isopropyl-β-D-thiogalactopyranoside (IPTG).
   2042..2119    -  promoter       lacI promoter: lacI
   2127..2406    -  CDS            TcR (fragment): tetracycline efflux protein; tet; confers resistance to tetracycline
   2428..2446    +  promoter       T7 promoter: promoter for bacteriophage T7 RNA polymerase
   2447..2471    +  protein_bind   lac operator: The lac repressor binds to the lac operator to inhibit transcription in E. coli. This inhibition can be relieved by adding lactose or isopropyl-β-D-thiogalactopyranoside (IPTG). lac repressor encoded by lacI
   2486..2508    +  RBS            RBS: efficient ribosome binding site from bacteriophage T7 gene 10 (Olins and Rangwala, 1989)
   2527..2543    +  CDS            capTEV™ (fragment): composite tag for in vivo biotinylation, TEV protease cleavage, and 6xHis tagging
   2554..2571    +  CDS            thrombin site: thrombin recognition and cleavage site
   2590..3423    +  CDS            Casp1 (fragment): CASP1_MOUSE - Also known as Il1bc. Experimental evidence at protein level: Swiss-Prot protein existence level 1. Thiol protease involved in a variety of inflammatory processes by proteolytically cleaving other proteins, such as the precursors of the inflammatory cytokines interleukin-1 beta (IL1B) and interleukin 18 (IL18) as well as the pyroptosis inducer Gasdermin-D (GSDMD), into active mature peptides (PubMed:21147462, PubMed:32109412). Plays a key role in cell immunity as an inflammatory response initiator: once activated through formation of an inflammasome complex, it initiates a proinfl
   3467..3484    +  CDS            9xHis (fragment): 9xHis affinity tag
   3494..3543    +  CDS            SET1 (fragment): solubility-enhancement tag derived from T7 phage gene 10B
   3551..3598    +  terminator     T7 terminator: transcription terminator for bacteriophage T7 RNA polymerase
   3635..4063    +  rep_origin     f1 ori (sequence partly withheld): f1 bacteriophage origin of replication; arrow indicates direction of (+) strand synthesis
   4116..4173    +  promoter       AmpR promoter (fragment): bla
   4182..4997    -  CDS            KanR: aminoglycoside phosphotransferase; aph(3')-Ia; confers resistance to kanamycin in bacteria or G418 (Geneticin®) in eukaryotes
   5119..5707    +  rep_origin     ori: high-copy-number ColE1/pMB1/pBR322/pUC origin of replication
   5893..6032    -  misc_feature   bom: basis of mobility region from pBR322
   6134..150     -  CDS            rop (across the origin): Rop protein, which maintains plasmids at low copy number; rop
>Addgene plasmid #183385 | pET28_mouse-Caspase-1_enzymatic-domain | addgene full sequence | sequence record 361195 | Addgene NGS Result
GCGGTAAAGCTCATCAGCGTGGTCGTGAAGCGATTCACAGATGTCTGCCTGTTCATCCGCGTCCAGCTCG
TTGAGTTTCTCCAGAAGCGTTAATGTCTGGCTTCTGATAAAGCGGGCCATGTTAAGGGCGGTTTTTTCCT
GTTTGGTCACTGATGCCTCCGTGTAAGGGGGATTTCTGTTCATGGGGGTAATGATACCGATGAAACGAGA
GAGGATGCTCACGATACGGGTTACTGATGATGAACATGCCCGGTTACTGGAACGTTGTGAGGGTAAACAA
CTGGCGGTATGGATGCGGCGGGACCAGAGAAAAATCACTCAGGGTCAATGCCAGCGCTTCGTTAATACAG
ATGTAGGTGTTCCACAGGGTAGCCAGCAGCATCCTGCGATGCAGATCCGGAACATAATGGTGCAGGGCGC
TGACTTCCGCGTTTCCAGACTTTACGAAACACGGAAACCGAAGACCATTCATGTTGTTGCTCAGGTCGCA
GACGTTTTGCAGCAGCAGTCGCTTCACGTTCGCTCGCGTATCGGTGATTCATTCTGCTAACCAGTAAGGC
AACCCCGCCAGCCTAGCCGGGTCCTCAACGACAGGAGCACGATCATGCGCACCCGTGGGGCCGCCATGCC
GGCGATAATGGCCTGCTTCTCGCCGAAACGTTTGGTGGCGGGACCAGTGACGAAGGCTTGAGCGAGGGCG
TGCAAGATTCCGAATACCGCAAGCGACAGGCCGATCATCGTCGCGCTCCAGCGAAAGCGGTCCTCGCCGA
AAATGACCCAGAGCGCTGCCGGCACCTGTCCTACGAGTTGCATGATAAAGAAGACAGTCATAAGTGCGGC
GACGATAGTCATGCCCCGCGCCCACCGGAAGGAGCTGACTGGGTTGAAGGCTCTCAAGGGCATCGGTCGA
GATCCCGGTGCCTAATGAGTGAGCTAACTTACATTAATTGCGTTGCGCTCACTGCCCGCTTTCCAGTCGG
GAAACCTGTCGTGCCAGCTGCATTAATGAATCGGCCAACGCGCGGGGAGAGGCGGTTTGCGTATTGGGCG
CCAGGGTGGTTTTTCTTTTCACCAGTGAGACGGGCAACAGCTGATTGCCCTTCACCGCCTGGCCCTGAGA
GAGTTGCAGCAAGCGGTCCACGCTGGTTTGCCCCAGCAGGCGAAAATCCTGTTTGATGGTGGTTAACGGC
GGGATATAACATGAGCTGTCTTCGGTATCGTCGTATCCCACTACCGAGATATCCGCACCAACGCGCAGCC
CGGACTCGGTAATGGCGCGCATTGCGCCCAGCGCCATCTGATCGTTGGCAACCAGCATCGCAGTGGGAAC
GATGCCCTCATTCAGCATTTGCATGGTTTGTTGAAAACCGGACATGGCACTCCAGTCGCCTTCCCGTTCC
GCTATCGGCTGAATTTGATTGCGAGTGAGATATTTATGCCAGCCAGCCAGACGCAGACGCGCCGAGACAG
AACTTAATGGGCCCGCTAACAGCGCGATTTGCTGGTGACCCAATGCGACCAGATGCTCCACGCCCAGTCG
CGTACCGTCTTCATGGGAGAAAATAATACTGTTGATGGGTGTCTGGTCAGAGACATCAAGAAATAACGCC
GGAACATTAGTGCAGGCAGCTTCCACAGCAATGGCATCCTGGTCATCCAGCGGATAGTTAATGATCAGCC
CACTGACGCGTTGCGCGAGAAGATTGTGCACCGCCGCTTTACAGGCTTCGACGCCGCTTCGTTCTACCAT
CGACACCACCACGCTGGCACCCAGTTGATCGGCGCGAGATTTAATCGCCGCGACAATTTGCGACGGCGCG
TGCAGGGCCAGACTGGAGGTGGCAACGCCAATCAGCAACGACTGTTTGCCCGCCAGTTGTTGTGCCACGC
GGTTGGGAATGTAATTCAGCTCCGCCATCGCCGCTTCCACTTTTTCCCGCGTTTTCGCAGAAACGTGGCT
GGCCTGGTTCACCACGCGGGAAACGGTCTGATAAGAGACACCGGCATACTCTGCGACATCGTATAACGTT
ACTGGTTTCACATTCACCACCCTGAATTGACTCTCTTCCGGGCGCTATCATGCCATACCGCGAAAGGTTT
TGCGCCATTCGATGGTGTCCGGGATCTCGACGCTCTCCCTTATGCGACTCCTGCATTAGGAAGCAGCCCA
GTAGTAGGTTGAGGCCGTTGAGCACCGCCGCCGCAAGGAATGGTGCATGCAAGGAGATGGCGCCCAACAG
TCCCCCGGCCACGGGGCCTGCCACCATACCCACGCCGAAACAAGCGCTCATGAGCCCGAAGTGGCGAGCC
CGATCTTCCCCATCGGTGATGTCGGCGATATAGGCGCCAGCAACCGCACCTGTGGCGCCGGTGATGCCGG
CCACGATGCGTCCGGCGTAGAGGATCGAGATCTCGATCCCGCGAAATTAATACGACTCACTATAGGGGAA
TTGTGAGCGGATAACAATTCCCCTCTAGAAATAATTTTGTTTAACTTTAAGAAGGAGATATACCATGGGC
AGCAGCCATCATCATCATCATCACAGCAGCGGCCTGGTGCCGCGCGGCAGCCATATGGAAAACCTGTATT
TTCAGGGCGGATCCGGGACCCTCAAGTTTTGCCCTTTAGAAAAAGCCCAGAAGTTATGGAAAGAAAATCC
TTCAGAGATTTATCCAATAATGAATACAACCACTCGTACACGTCTTGCCCTCATTATCTGCAACACAGAG
TTTCAACATCTTTCTCCGAGGGTTGGAGCTCAAGTTGACCTCAGAGAAATGAAGTTGCTGCTGGAGGATC
TGGGGTATACCGTGAAAGTGAAAGAAAATCTCACAGCTCTGGAGATGGTGAAAGAGGTGAAAGAATTTGC
TGCCTGCCCAGAGCACAAGACTTCTGACAGTACTTTCCTTGTATTCATGTCTCATGGTATCCAGGAGGGA
ATATGTGGGACCACATACTCTAATGAAGTTTCAGATATTTTAAAGGTTGACACAATCTTTCAGATGATGA
ACACTTTGAAGTGCCCAAGCTTGAAAGACAAGCCCAAGGTGATCATTATTCAGGCATGCCGTGGAGAGAA
ACAAGGAGTGGTGTTGTTAAAAGATTCAGTAAGAGACTCTGAAGAGGATTTCTTAACGGATGCAATTTTT
GAAGATGATGGCATTAAGAAGGCCCATATAGAGAAAGATTTTATTGCTTTCTGCTCTTCAACACCAGATA
ATGTGTCTTGGAGACATCCTGTCAGGGGCTCACTTTTCATTGAGTCACTCATCAAACACATGAAAGAATA
TGCCTGGTCTTGTGACTTGGAGGACATTTTCAGAAAGGTTCGATTTTCATTTGAACAACCAGAATTTAGG
CTACAGATGCCCACTGCTGATAGGGTGACCCTGACAAAACGTTTCTACCTCTTCCCGGGACATTAAGAAT
TCGAGCTCCGTCGACAAGCTTGCGGCCGCACTCGAGCACCACCACCACCACCACTGAGATCCGGCTGCTA
ACAAAGCCCGAAAGGAAGCTGAGTTGGCTGCTGCCACCGCTGAGCAATAACTAGCATAACCCCTTGGGGC
CTCTAAACGGGTCTTGAGGGGTTTTTTGCTGAAAGGAGGAACTATATCCGGATTGGCGAATGGG
[124 nt withheld, positions 3635-3758]
C
[91 nt withheld, positions 3760-3850]
A
[49 nt withheld, positions 3852-3900]
CCTTTGACGTTGGAGTCCACGTTCTTT
[37 nt withheld, positions 3928-3964]
ACCCTATCTCGGTCTATTCTTTTGATTTATAAGGGATTTTGCCGATTTCGGCCTATTGGTTAAAAAATGA
GCTGATTTAACAAAAATTTAACGCGAATTTTAACAAAATATTAACGCTTACAATTTAGGTGGCACTTTTC
GGGGAAATGTGCGCGGAACCCCTATTTGTTTATTTTTCTAAATACATTCAAATATGTATCCGCTCATGAA
TTAATTCTTAGAAAAACTCATCGAGCATCAAATGAAACTGCAATTTATTCATATCAGGATTATCAATACC
ATATTTTTGAAAAAGCCGTTTCTGTAATGAAGGAGAAAACTCACCGAGGCAGTTCCATAGGATGGCAAGA
TCCTGGTATCGGTCTGCGATTCCGACTCGTCCAACATCAATACAACCTATTAATTTCCCCTCGTCAAAAA
TAAGGTTATCAAGTGAGAAATCACCATGAGTGACGACTGAATCCGGTGAGAATGGCAAAAGTTTATGCAT
TTCTTTCCAGACTTGTTCAACAGGCCAGCCATTACGCTCGTCATCAAAATCACTCGCATCAACCAAACCG
TTATTCATTCGTGATTGCGCCTGAGCGAGACGAAATACGCGATCGCTGTTAAAAGGACAATTACAAACAG
GAATCGAATGCAACCGGCGCAGGAACACTGCCAGCGCATCAACAATATTTTCACCTGAATCAGGATATTC
TTCTAATACCTGGAATGCTGTTTTCCCGGGGATCGCAGTGGTGAGTAACCATGCATCATCAGGAGTACGG
ATAAAATGCTTGATGGTCGGAAGAGGCATAAATTCCGTCAGCCAGTTTAGTCTGACCATCTCATCTGTAA
CATCATTGGCAACGCTACCTTTGCCATGTTTCAGAAACAACTCTGGCGCATCGGGCTTCCCATACAATCG
ATAGATTGTCGCACCTGATTGCCCGACATTATCGCGAGCCCATTTATACCCATATAAATCAGCATCCATG
TTGGAATTTAATCGCGGCCTAGAGCAAGACGTTTCCCGTTGAATATGGCTCATAACACCCCTTGTATTAC
TGTTTATGTAAGCAGACAGTTTTATTGTTCATGACCAAAATCCCTTAACGTGAGTTTTCGTTCCACTGAG
CGTCAGACCCCGTAGAAAAGATCAAAGGATCTTCTTGAGATCCTTTTTTTCTGCGCGTAATCTGCTGCTT
GCAAACAAAAAAACCACCGCTACCAGCGGTGGTTTGTTTGCCGGATCAAGAGCTACCAACTCTTTTTCCG
AAGGTAACTGGCTTCAGCAGAGCGCAGATACCAAATACTGTCCTTCTAGTGTAGCCGTAGTTAGGCCACC
ACTTCAAGAACTCTGTAGCACCGCCTACATACCTCGCTCTGCTAATCCTGTTACCAGTGGCTGCTGCCAG
TGGCGATAAGTCGTGTCTTACCGGGTTGGACTCAAGACGATAGTTACCGGATAAGGCGCAGCGGTCGGGC
TGAACGGGGGGTTCGTGCACACAGCCCAGCTTGGAGCGAACGACCTACACCGAACTGAGATACCTACAGC
GTGAGCTATGAGAAAGCGCCACGCTTCCCGAAGGGAGAAAGGCGGACAGGTATCCGGTAAGCGGCAGGGT
CGGAACAGGAGAGCGCACGAGGGAGCTTCCAGGGGGAAACGCCTGGTATCTTTATAGTCCTGTCGGGTTT
CGCCACCTCTGACTTGAGCGTCGATTTTTGTGATGCTCGTCAGGGGGGCGGAGCCTATGGAAAAACGCCA
GCAACGCGGCCTTTTTACGGTTCCTGGCCTTTTGCTGGCCTTTTGCTCACATGTTCTTTCCTGCGTTATC
CCCTGATTCTGTGGATAACCGTATTACCGCCTTTGAGTGAGCTGATACCGCTCGCCGCAGCCGAACGACC
GAGCGCAGCGAGTCAGTGAGCGAGGAAGCGGAAGAGCGCCTGATGCGGTATTTTCTCCTTACGCATCTGT
GCGGTATTTCACACCGCAATGGTGCACTCTCAGTACAATCTGCTCTGATGCCGCATAGTTAAGCCAGTAT
ACACTCCGCTATCGCTACGTGACTGGGTCATGGCTGCGCCCCGACACCCGCCAACACCCGCTGACGCGCC
CTGACGGGCTTGTCTGCTCCCGGCATCCGCTTACAGACAAGCTGTGACCGTCTCCGGGAGCTGCATGTGT
CAGAGGTTTTCACCGTCATCACCGAAACGCGCGAGGCAGCT
